>Addgene plasmid #59337 | pET21a(+) LdtMt2 (131-408) | addgene partial sequence | sequence record 97909 | T7 5'-TAATACGACTCACTATAGGG-3'
TAATTTTGTTTAACTTTAAGAAGGAGATATACATATGCTTGGACTGGTGGCGCGGCGACCCGCCAGCTGA
CCTTCCAGACCAGTTCCCCCGCGCACCTGACCATGCCCTACGTCATGCCCGGTGATGGGGAGGTCGTGGG
TGTCGGCGAGCCAGTGGCGATCCGATTCGACGAGAACATCGCTGACCGGGGCGCGGCCGAGAAGGCCATC
AAGATCACCACCAACCCGCCCGTGGAGGGCGCGTTCTACTGGCTGAATAACCGTGAAGTGCGTTGGCGCC
CAGAGCATTTCTGGAAGCCAGGTACGGCCGTTGATGTGGCGGTCAACACCTACGGCGTCGACTTGGGCGA
GGGAATGTTCGGCGAGGACAACGTGCAGACGCACTTCACCATCGGCGACGAGGTGATCGCGACCGCCGAC
GACAACACCAAGATACTGACCGTGCGGGTGAATGGCGAGGTCGTAAAGTCCATGCCGACGTCGATGGGCA
AGGACAGCACCCCGACGGCCAACGGCATATACATCGTCGGCTCGCGGTACAAGCACATCATCATGGACTC
GTCCACCTACGGCGTACCCGTCAACTCGCCCAACGGATATCGCACCGATGTCGACTGGGCCACCC
