>Addgene plasmid #59337 | pET21a(+) LdtMt2 (131-408) | addgene partial sequence | sequence record 97910 | T7term 5'-GCTAGTTATTGCTCAGCGG-3'
GTTAGCAGCCGGATCTCAGTGGTGGTGGTGGTGGTGCTCGAGCGCCTTGGCGTTACCGGCGCGCCACTGG
TCCCACGGAATGTTCCAATCGCCGAGCCCGTCGATCCCCGGCAGGGTGCCACCCACGGTATTGACCACCT
CGACGATGTCGCCGCGCTTGACATGGTCGTAGAACCACTGCGCGTTGCTCGGGCTGACGTTCAGGCAGCC
ATGGCTGGTGTTGGTGTGGCCCTGAGCCCCCACCGACCACGGCGCTGAGTGCACGAAGACACCGCTGTAG
GAGATCTGGGTGGCCCAGTCGACATCGGTGCGATATCCGTTGGGCGAGTTGACGGGTACGCCGTAGGTGG
ACGAGTCCATGATGATGTGCTTGTACCGCGAGCCGACGATGTATATGCCGTTGGCCGTCGGGGTGCTGTC
CTTGCCCATCGACGTCGGCATGGACTTTACGACCTCGCCATTCACCCGCACGGTCAGTATCTTGGTGTTG
TCGTCGGCGGTCGCGATCACCTCGTCGCCGATGGTGAAGTGCGTCTGCACGTTGTCCTCGCCGAACATTC
CCTCGCCCAAGTCGACGCCGTAGGTGTTGACCGCCACATCAACGGCCGTACCTGGCTTCCAGAAATGCTC
TGGGCGCCAACGCACTTCACGGTTATTCAGCCAGTAGAACGCGCCCTCC
