[The description below was written by a language model from this plasmid's Addgene catalogue record.]
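Description:
pET21a(+) LdtMt2 (131-408) is a bacterial expression plasmid built on the Novagen pET21a(+) backbone (about 5.4 kb without insert). It is maintained in E. coli under ampicillin selection and is recorded as low copy, with DH5alpha listed as the propagation strain. As a pET-series vector, it places the insert under a T7 promoter and T7 terminator, which is consistent with the T7 promoter and terminator sequencing primers listed. Protein production would therefore normally require a host supplying T7 RNA polymerase, although the record does not name an expression strain. No feature table is provided, so the other backbone elements are not itemised here.

The insert is an 834 bp fragment of the Mycobacterium tuberculosis gene for the L,D-transpeptidase LdtMt2 (also known as Rv2518c or Mt2594). It encodes residues 131 to 408 rather than the full-length protein. It was cloned between the NdeI and XhoI sites, and the record does not say whether these sites were preserved. The protein carries a C-terminal His tag, which allows purification by immobilised metal affinity chromatography.

The stated purpose is expression of LdtMt2 for L,D-transpeptidation. The associated publication concerns the structural basis for inhibition of this enzyme by the carbapenem meropenem, a drug active against extensively drug-resistant tuberculosis strains. The construct is thus suited to producing recombinant truncated LdtMt2 for crystallographic, biochemical and inhibitor-binding studies.
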