Addgene plasmid #59337: pET21a(+) LdtMt2 (131-408)
Purpose: Expresses LdtMt2 for L,D-transpeptidation
Depositing lab: SeWon Suh. Depositing organization: Seoul National University. Publication: Structural basis for the inhibition of Mycobacterium tuberculosis L,D-transpeptidase by meropenem, a drug effective against extensively drug-resistant strains. Kim HS, Kim J, Im HN, Yoon JY, An DR, Yoon HJ, Kim JY, Min HK, Kim SJ, Lee JY, Han BW, Suh SW. Acta Crystallogr D Biol Crystallogr. 2013 Mar;69(Pt 3):420-31. doi: 10.1107/S0907444912048998. Epub 2013 Feb 16. PubMed 23519417.
Backbone
  Vector backbone: pET21a(+)
  Backbone manufacturer: Novagen
  Backbone size w/o insert (bp): 5443
  Vector type: Bacterial Expression
Growth in bacteria
  Bacterial resistance: Ampicillin, 100 μg/mL
  Growth temperature: 37°C
  Growth strain: DH5alpha
  Copy number: Low Copy
Gene/Insert
  Gene/Insert name: LdtMt2 (131-408) (alt names: Mt2594; Rv2518c)
  Species: Mycobacterium tuberculosis
  Insert size (bp): 834
  Tag / fusion protein: His (C terminal on insert)
  Cloning method: Restriction Enzyme; 5′ cloning site NdeI (unknown if destroyed); 3′ cloning site XhoI (unknown if destroyed)
  Sequencing primers: 5′ T7 promoter; 3′ T7 terminator
Terms and licenses: Academic/Nonprofit Terms; Industry Terms: Not Available to Industry
How to cite: pET21a(+) LdtMt2 (131-408) was a gift from SeWon Suh (Addgene plasmid # 59337 ; http://n2t.net/addgene:59337 ; RRID:Addgene_59337)
